>Addgene plasmid #176198 | pMCSG26(gfcD) | depositor full sequence | sequence record 341373 | Full Sequence
TGGCGAATGGG
[124 nt withheld, positions 12-135]
C
[91 nt withheld, positions 137-227]
AGGGTGATGGTTCACATTAACGCTTACAATTTAGGTGGCACTTTTCGGGGAAATGTGCGCGGAACCCCTA
TTTGTTTATTTTTCTAAATACATTCAAATATGTATCCGCTCATGAGACAATAACCCTGATAAATGCTTCA
ATAATTTGAAAAAGGAAGAGTATGAGTATTCAACATTTCCGTGTCGCCCTTATTCCCTTTTTTGCGGCAT
TTTGCCTTCCTGTTTTTGCTCACCCAGAAACGCTGGTGAAAGTAAAAGATGCTGAAGATCAGTTGGGTGC
ACGAGTGGGTTACATCGAACTGGATCTCAACAGCGGTAAGATCCTTGAGAGTTTTCGCCCCGAAGAACGT
TTTCCAATGATGAGCACTTTTAAAGTTCTGCTATGTGGCGCGGTATTATCCCGTATTGACGCCGGGCAAG
AGCAACTCGGTCGCCGCATACACTATTCTCAGAATGACTTGGTTGAGTACTCACCAGTCACAGAAAAGCA
TCTTACGGATGGCATGACAGTAAGAGAATTATGCAGTGCTGCCATAACCATGAGTGATAACACTGCGGCC
AACTTACTTCTGACAACGATCGGAGGACCGAAGGAGCTAACCGCTTTTTTGCACAACATGGGGGATCATG
TAACTCGCCTTGATCGTTGGGAACCGGAGCTGAATGAAGCCATACCAAACGACGAGCGTGACACCACGAT
GCCTGCAGCAATGGCAACAACGTTGCGCAAACTATTAACTGGCGAACTACTTACTCTAGCTTCCCGGCAA
CAATTAATAGACTGGATGGAGGCGGATAAAGTTGCAGGACCACTTCTGCGCTCGGCCCTTCCGGCTGGCT
GGTTTATTGCTGATAAATCTGGAGCCGGTGAGCGTGGGTCTCGCGGTATCATTGCAGCACTGGGGCCAGA
TGGTAAGCCCTCCCGTATCGTAGTTATCTACACGACGGGGAGTCAGGCAACTATGGATGAACGAAATAGA
CAGATCGCTGAGATAGGTGCCTCACTGATTAAGCATTGGTAACTGTCAGACCAAGTTTACTCATATATAC
TTTAGATTGATTTAAAACTTCATTTTTAATTTAAAAGGATCTAGGTGAAGATCCTTTTTGATAATCTCAT
GACCAAAATCCCTTAACGTGAGTTTTCGTTCCACTGAGCGTCAGACCCCGTAGAAAAGATCAAAGGATCT
TCTTGAGATCCTTTTTTTCTGCGCGTAATCTGCTGCTTGCAAACAAAAAAACCACCGCTACCAGCGGTGG
TTTGTTTGCCGGATCAAGAGCTACCAACTCTTTTTCCGAAGGTAACTGGCTTCAGCAGAGCGCAGATACC
AAATACTGTCCTTCTAGTGTAGCCGTAGTTAGGCCACCACTTCAAGAACTCTGTAGCACCGCCTACATAC
CTCGCTCTGCTAATCCTGTTACCAGTGGCTGCTGCCAGTGGCGATAAGTCGTGTCTTACCGGGTTGGACT
CAAGACGATAGTTACCGGATAAGGCGCAGCGGTCGGGCTGAACGGGGGGTTCGTGCACACAGCCCAGCTT
GGAGCGAACGACCTACACCGAACTGAGATACCTACAGCGTGAGCTATGAGAAAGCGCCACGCTTCCCGAA
GGGAGAAAGGCGGACAGGTATCCGGTAAGCGGCAGGGTCGGAACAGGAGAGCGCACGAGGGAGCTTCCAG
GGGGAAACGCCTGGTATCTTTATAGTCCTGTCGGGTTTCGCCACCTCTGACTTGAGCGTCGATTTTTGTG
ATGCTCGTCAGGGGGGCGGAGCCTATGGAAAAACGCCAGCAACGCGGCCTTTTTACGGTTCCTGGCCTTT
TGCTGGCCTTTTGCTCACATGTTCTTTCCTGCGTTATCCCCTGATTCTGTGGATAACCGTATTACCGCCT
TTGAGTGAGCTGATACCGCTCGCCGCAGCCGAACGACCGAGCGCAGCGAGTCAGTGAGCGAGGAAGCGGA
AGAGCGCCTGATGCGGTATTTTCTCCTTACGCATCTGTGCGGTATTTCACACCGCATATATGGTGCACTC
TCAGTACAATCTGCTCTGATGCCGCATAGTTAAGCCAGTATACACTCCGCTATCGCTACGTGACTGGGTC
ATGGCTGCGCCCCGACACCCGCCAACACCCGCTGACGCGCCCTGACGGGCTTGTCTGCTCCCGGCATCCG
CTTACAGACAAGCTGTGACCGTCTCCGGGAGCTGCATGTGTCAGAGGTTTTCACCGTCATCACCGAAACG
CGCGAGGCAGCTGCGGTAAAGCTCATCAGCGTGGTCGTGAAGCGATTCACAGATGTCTGCCTGTTCATCC
GCGTCCAGCTCGTTGAGTTTCTCCAGAAGCGTTAATGTCTGGCTTCTGATAAAGCGGGCCATGTTAAGGG
CGGTTTTTTCCTGTTTGGTCACTGATGCCTCCGTGTAAGGGGGATTTCTGTTCATGGGGGTAATGATACC
GATGAAACGAGAGAGGATGCTCACGATACGGGTTACTGATGATGAACATGCCCGGTTACTGGAACGTTGT
GAGGGTAAACAACTGGCGGTATGGATGCGGCGGGACCAGAGAAAAATCACTCAGGGTCAATGCCAGCGCT
TCGTTAATACAGATGTAGGTGTTCCACAGGGTAGCCAGCAGCATCCTGCGATGCAGATCCGGAACATAAT
GGTGCAGGGCGCTGACTTCCGCGTTTCCAGACTTTACGAAACACGGAAACCGAAGACCATTCATGTTGTT
GCTCAGGTCGCAGACGTTTTGCAGCAGCAGTCGCTTCACGTTCGCTCGCGTATCGGTGATTCATTCTGCT
AACCAGTAAGGCAACCCCGCCAGCCTAGCCGGGTCCTCAACGACAGGAGCACGATCATGCGCACCCGTGG
GGCCGCCATGCCGGCGATAATGGCCTGCTTCTCGCCGAAACGTTTGGTGGCGGGACCAGTGACGAAGGCT
TGAGCGAGGGCGTGCAAGATTCCGAATACCGCAAGCGACAGGCCGATCATCGTCGCGCTCCAGCGAAAGC
GGTCCTCGCCGAAAATGACCCAGAGCGCTGCCGGCACCTGTCCTACGAGTTGCATGATAAAGAAGACAGT
CATAAGTGCGGCGACGATAGTCATGCCCCGCGCCCACCGGAAGGAGCTGACTGGGTTGAAGGCTCTCAAG
GGCATCGGTCGAGATCCCGGTGCCTAATGAGTGAGCTAACTTACATTAATTGCGTTGCGCTCACTGCCCG
CTTTCCAGTCGGGAAACCTGTCGTGCCAGCTGCATTAATGAATCGGCCAACGCGCGGGGAGAGGCGGTTT
GCGTATTGGGCGCCAGGGTGGTTTTTCTTTTCACCAGTGAGACGGGCAACAGCTGATTGCCCTTCACCGC
CTGGCCCTGAGAGAGTTGCAGCAAGCGGTCCACGCTGGTTTGCCCCAGCAGGCGAAAATCCTGTTTGATG
GTGGTTAACGGCGGGATATAACATGAGCTGTCTTCGGTATCGTCGTATCCCACTACCGAGATATCCGCAC
CAACGCGCAGCCCGGACTCGGTAATGGCGCGCATTGCGCCCAGCGCCATCTGATCGTTGGCAACCAGCAT
CGCAGTGGGAACGATGCCCTCATTCAGCATTTGCATGGTTTGTTGAAAACCGGACATGGCACTCCAGTCG
CCTTCCCGTTCCGCTATCGGCTGAATTTGATTGCGAGTGAGATATTTATGCCAGCCAGCCAGACGCAGAC
GCGCCGAGACAGAACTTAATGGGCCCGCTAACAGCGCGATTTGCTGGTGACCCAATGCGACCAGATGCTC
CACGCCCAGTCGCGTACCGTCTTCATGGGAGAAAATAATACTGTTGATGGGTGTCTGGTCAGAGACATCA
AGAAATAACGCCGGAACATTAGTGCAGGCAGCTTCCACAGCAATGGCATCCTGGTCATCCAGCGGATAGT
TAATGATCAGCCCACTGACGCGTTGCGCGAGAAGATTGTGCACCGCCGCTTTACAGGCTTCGACGCCGCT
TCGTTCTACCATCGACACCACCACGCTGGCACCCAGTTGATCGGCGCGAGATTTAATCGCCGCGACAATT
TGCGACGGCGCGTGCAGGGCCAGACTGGAGGTGGCAACGCCAATCAGCAACGACTGTTTGCCCGCCAGTT
GTTGTGCCACGCGGTTGGGAATGTAATTCAGCTCCGCCATCGCCGCTTCCACTTTTTCCCGCGTTTTCGC
AGAAACGTGGCTGGCCTGGTTCACCACGCGGGAAACGGTCTGATAAGAGACACCGGCATACTCTGCGACA
TCGTATAACGTTACTGGTTTCACATTCACCACCCTGAATTGACTCTCTTCCGGGCGCTATCATGCCATAC
CGCGAAAGGTTTTGCGCCATTCGATGGTGTCCGGGATCTCGACGCTCTCCCTTATGCGACTCCTGCATTA
GGAAGCAGCCCAGTAGTAGGTTGAGGCCGTTGAGCACCGCCGCCGCAAGGAATGGTGCATGCAAGGAGAT
GGCGCCCAACAGTCCCCCGGCCACGGGGCCTGCCACCATACCCACGCCGAAACAAGCGCTCATGAGCCCG
AAGTGGCGAGCCCGATCTTCCCCATCGGTGATGTCGGCGATATAGGCGCCAGCAACCGCACCTGTGGCGC
CGGTGATGCCGGCCACGATGCGTCCGGCGTAGAGGATCGAGATCGATCTCGATCCCGCGAAATTAATACG
ACTCACTATAGGGGAATTGTGAGCGGATAACAATTCCCCTCTAGAAATAATTTTGTTTAACTTTAAGAAG
GAGTCTCTCCCATGAAGAAGAACTCTTATCTTTTAAGCTGCCTGGCCATTGCCGTCTCCAGTGCCTGTCA
TGCTGAAGTATTAACCTACCCGGATCCGCTGGGGTCGTCGCAATCAGACTTTGGCGGCACAGGATTGTTG
CAGATGCCAAATGCGCGCATCGCACCGGAAGGTGAATTCAGCGTCAACTACCGGGATAACGATCAATACC
GTTTCTACTCCACGTCCGTGGCGCTGTTCCCATGGCTGGAAGGCACCATTCGTTATACGGATGTGCGCAC
ACGCAAATATAGCCAGTGGGAAGATTTCAGCGGCGATCAGTCATACAAAGACAAATCTTTCGATTTTAAA
CTTCGCCTGTGGGAAGAAGGTTACTTGCTACCGCAAGTGGCGTTTGGTAAACGTGATATTGCTGGTACGG
GTCTGTTTGACGGTGAATATTTGGTGGCCAGCAAGCAAGCGGGGCCATTTGATTTCACCCTCGGGATGGC
ATGGGGCTACGCCGGTAATGCGGGCAATATTACCAACCCGTTTTGCCGGGTGAGCGATAAATATTGTCAT
CGTGCAGAGTCTCACGATGCGGGCGATATCAGCTTTAGCGATATCTTTCGTGGCCCGGCTTCCATCTTTG
GCGGCATTGAGTATCAAACGCCGTGGAATCCCCTGCGTCTGAAACTCGAATACGACGGCAACAATTACCA
GAATGATTTCGCTGGCAAACTGCCTCAGGCAAGCCATTTCAACGTCGGTGCAGTTTATCGCGCTGCCAGC
TGGGCAGACCTCAACCTCAGTTATGAACGCGGTAACACGTTGATGTTTGGTTTCACTTTACGGACCAATT
TCAACGATCTGCGCCCTGCCCTGCGCGATACGCCAAAACCGGCATATCAACCTGCGCCTGAATCTGAAGG
ATTGCAGTACACCACGGTAGCAAACCAACTTACCGCCCTGAAGTATAACGCGGGCTTTGACGCGCCAGAA
ATTCAGCTGCGCGATAAGACGCTGTATATGTCTGGTGAGCAATACAAATACCGTGACTCTCGTGAAGCGG
TCGATCGTGCCAACCGGATTCTGGTGAATAACCTGCCGCAAGGCGTTGAGAAGATTAGCGTGACGCAAAA
GCGCGAGCATATGGCGATGGTGACTACCGAAACCGACGTAGCCAGCCTGCGCAAACAGCTGGCCGGTACA
GCGCCTGGTAAATCAGAGCAACTGCAACAACAACGTGTTGAAGCAGAAGATCTTTCTGCCTTTGGTCGGG
GCTACCGTATTCGTGAAGATCGCTTTAGCTACTCTTTCAACCCAACACTTTCACAGTCGCTGGGCGGCCC
GGAAGATTTCTATATGTTCCAGCTGGGGCTGATGTCCAGCGCCCGCTACTGGTTTACCGACCACCTGCTG
CTTGATGGCGGTATTTTCACCAATATTTACAATAACTACGACAAGTTTAAGTCTTCACTATTACCCGCGG
ACTCTACCCTCCCCCGCGTGCGCACGCATATCCGTGACTACGTTCGCAATGACGTTTATCTCAACAACTT
GCAGGCGAACTATTTTGCCGACTTAGGCAATGGTTTCTATGGCCAGGTGTATGGCGGTTATCTGGAAACG
ATGTACGCCGGTGTCGGTTCCGAGCTGCTTTATCGCCCGCTAGATGCCAGCTGGGCGCTGGGTGTGGACG
TTAACTACGTGAAGCAACGTGACTGGGACAACATGATGCGCTTCACCGATTATTCCACACCCACAGGTTT
CGTGACGGCTTACTGGAACCCGCCGACGCTCAACGGCGTACTGATGAAACTCAGCGTTGGGCAATATCTG
GCAAAAGATAAAGGCGCAACGATCGACGTCGCCAAACGCTTTGACAGCGGCGTGGCGGTAGGGGTATGGG
CGGCAATCAGTAACGTATCTAAAGATGACTACGGCGAAGGCGGCTTTAGTAAAGGTTTTTATATCTCGAT
TCCGTTCGACTTGATGACCATTGGACCTAACCGCAACCGCGCGGTGGTTTCGTGGACACCATTGACGCGT
GATGGTGGACAAATGCTGTCACGCAAATACCAGCTCTATCCAATGACGGCAGAGCGAGAAGTACCGGTTG
GACAAAGTGCCCACCATCACCATGGGCACCACCATCATCATCATTAACGGATCCGAATTCGAGCTCCGTC
GACAAGCTTGCGGCCGCACTCGAGCACCACCACCACCACCACTGAGATCCGGCTGCTAACAAAGCCCGAA
AGGAAGCTGAGTTGGCTGCTGCCACCGCTGAGCAATAACTAGCATAACCCCTTGGGGCCTCTAAACGGGT
CTTGAGGGGTTTTTTGCTGAAAGGAGGAACTATATCCGGAT
Features (pLannotate 1.2.2; 19 found; start..end, strand, type, name):
     12..242     +  rep_origin     f1 ori (fragment) (sequence partly withheld): f1 bacteriophage origin of replication; arrow indicates direction of (+) strand synthesis
    285..388     +  promoter       AmpR promoter: bla
    389..1249    +  CDS            AmpR: β-lactamase; bla; confers resistance to ampicillin, carbenicillin, and related antibiotics
   1420..2008    +  rep_origin     ori: high-copy-number ColE1/pMB1/pBR322/pUC origin of replication
   2194..2336    -  misc_feature   bom: basis of mobility region from pBR322
   2438..2629    -  CDS            rop: Rop protein, which maintains plasmids at low copy number; rop
   2646..3026    +  CDS            YPB1_ECOLX: Protein predicted: Swiss-Prot protein existence level 4. From Escherichia coli.
   3098..3389    -  CDS            TcR (fragment): tetracycline efflux protein; tet; confers resistance to tetracycline
   3404..3425    -  protein_bind   CAP binding site: CAP binding activates transcription in the presence of cAMP. E. coli catabolite activator protein
   3438..4520    -  CDS            lacI: lac repressor; lacI; The lac repressor binds to the lac operator to inhibit transcription in E. coli. This inhibition can be relieved by adding lactose or isopropyl-β-D-thiogalactopyranoside (IPTG).
   4521..4598    -  promoter       lacI promoter: lacI
   4606..4885    -  CDS            TcR (fragment): tetracycline efflux protein; tet; confers resistance to tetracycline
   4911..4929    +  promoter       T7 promoter: promoter for bacteriophage T7 RNA polymerase
   4930..4954    +  protein_bind   lac operator: The lac repressor binds to the lac operator to inhibit transcription in E. coli. This inhibition can be relieved by adding lactose or isopropyl-β-D-thiogalactopyranoside (IPTG). lac repressor encoded by lacI
   4970..4990    +  RBS            RBS: efficient ribosome binding site from bacteriophage T7 gene 10 (Olins and Rangwala, 1989)
   4999..7092    +  CDS            gfcD: GFCD_ECOLI - Also known as ymcA. Protein inferred from homology: Swiss-Prot protein existence level 3. From Escherichia coli (strain K12).
   7182..7199    +  CDS            9xHis (fragment): 9xHis affinity tag
   7209..7258    +  CDS            SET1 (fragment): solubility-enhancement tag derived from T7 phage gene 10B
   7266..7313    +  terminator     T7 terminator: transcription terminator for bacteriophage T7 RNA polymerase
