>Addgene plasmid #176198 | pMCSG26(gfcD) | addgene full sequence | sequence record 345150 | Addgene NGS Result
GGCATAAATATCTCACTCGCAATCAAATTCAGCCGATAGCGGAACGGGAAGGCGACTGGAGTGCCATGTC
CGGTTTTCAACAAACCATGCAAATGCTGAATGAGGGCATCGTTCCCACTGCGATGCTGGTTGCCAACGAT
CAGATGGCGCTGGGCGCAATGCGCGCCATTACCGAGTCCGGGCTGCGCGTTGGTGCGGATATCTCGGTAG
TGGGATACGACGATACCGAAGACAGCTCATGTTATATCCCGCCGTTAACCACCATCAAACAGGATTTTCG
CCTGCTGGGGCAAACCAGCGTGGACCGCTTGCTGCAACTCTCTCAGGGCCAGGCGGTGAAGGGCAATCAG
CTGTTGCCCGTCTCACTGGTGAAAAGAAAAACCACCCTGGCGCCCAATACGCAAACCGCCTCTCCCCGCG
CGTTGGCCGATTCATTAATGCAGCTGGCACGACAGGTTTCCCGACTGGAAAGCGGGCAGTGAGCGCAACG
CAATTAATGTAAGTTAGCTCACTCATTAGGCACCGGGATCTCGACCGATGCCCTTGAGAGCCTTCAACCC
AGTCAGCTCCTTCCGGTGGGCGCGGGGCATGACTATCGTCGCCGCACTTATGACTGTCTTCTTTATCATG
CAACTCGTAGGACAGGTGCCGGCAGCGCTCTGGGTCATTTTCGGCGAGGACCGCTTTCGCTGGAGCGCGA
CGATGATCGGCCTGTCGCTTGCGGTATTCGGAATCTTGCACGCCCTCGCTCAAGCCTTCGTCACTGGTCC
CGCCACCAAACGTTTCGGCGAGAAGCAGGCCATTATCGCCGGCATGGCGGCCCCACGGGTGCGCATGATC
GTGCTCCTGTCGTTGAGGACCCGGCTAGGCTGGCGGGGTTGCCTTACTGGTTAGCAGAATGAATCACCGA
TACGCGAGCGAACGTGAAGCGACTGCTGCTGCAAAACGTCTGCGACCTGAGCAACAACATGAATGGTCTT
CGGTTTCCGTGTTTCGTAAAGTCTGGAAACGCGGAAGTCAGCGCCCTGCACCATTATGTTCCGGATCTGC
ATCGCAGGATGCTGCTGGCTACCCTGTGGAACACCTACATCTGTATTAACGAAGCGCTGGCATTGACCCT
GAGTGATTTTTCTCTGGTCCCGCCGCATCCATACCGCCAGTTGTTTACCCTCACAACGTTCCAGTAACCG
GGCATGTTCATCATCAGTAACCCGTATCGTGAGCATCCTCTCTCGTTTCATCGGTATCATTACCCCCATG
AACAGAAATCCCCCTTACACGGAGGCATCAGTGACCAAACAGGAAAAAACCGCCCTTAACATGGCCCGCT
TTATCAGAAGCCAGACATTAACGCTTCTGGAGAAACTCAACGAGCTGGACGCGGATGAACAGGCAGACAT
CTGTGAATCGCTTCACGACCACGCTGATGAGCTTTACCGCAGCTGCCTCGCGCGTTTCGGTGATGACGGT
GAAAACCTCTGACACATGCAGCTCCCGGAGACGGTCACAGCTTGTCTGTAAGCGGATGCCGGGAGCAGAC
AAGCCCGTCAGGGCGCGTCAGCGGGTGTTGGCGGGTGTCGGGGCGCAGCCATGACCCAGTCACGTAGCGA
TAGCGGAGTGTATACTGGCTTAACTATGCGGCATCAGAGCAGATTGTACTGAGAGTGCACCATTGCGGTG
TGAAATACCGCACAGATGCGTAAGGAGAAAATACCGCATCAGGCGCTCTTCCGCTTCCTCGCTCACTGAC
TCGCTGCGCTCGGTCGTTCGGCTGCGGCGAGCGGTATCAGCTCACTCAAAGGCGGTAATACGGTTATCCA
CAGAATCAGGGGATAACGCAGGAAAGAACATGTGAGCAAAAGGCCAGCAAAAGGCCAGGAACCGTAAAAA
GGCCGCGTTGCTGGCGTTTTTCCATAGGCTCCGCCCCCCTGACGAGCATCACAAAAATCGACGCTCAAGT
CAGAGGTGGCGAAACCCGACAGGACTATAAAGATACCAGGCGTTTCCCCCTGGAAGCTCCCTCGTGCGCT
CTCCTGTTCCGACCCTGCCGCTTACCGGATACCTGTCCGCCTTTCTCCCTTCGGGAAGCGTGGCGCTTTC
TCATAGCTCACGCTGTAGGTATCTCAGTTCGGTGTAGGTCGTTCGCTCCAAGCTGGGCTGTGTGCACGAA
CCCCCCGTTCAGCCCGACCGCTGCGCCTTATCCGGTAACTATCGTCTTGAGTCCAACCCGGTAAGACACG
ACTTATCGCCACTGGCAGCAGCCACTGGTAACAGGATTAGCAGAGCGAGGTATGTAGGCGGTGCTACAGA
GTTCTTGAAGTGGTGGCCTAACTACGGCTACACTAGAAGGACAGTATTTGGTATCTGCGCTCTGCTGAAG
CCAGTTACCTTCGGAAAAAGAGTTGGTAGCTCTTGATCCGGCAAACAAACCACCGCTGGTAGCGGTGGTT
TTTTTGTTTGCAAGCAGCAGATTACGCGCAGAAAAAAAGGATCTCAAGAAGATCCTTTGATCTTTTCTAC
GGGGTCTGACGCTCAGTGGAACGAAAACTCACGTTAAGGGATTTTGGTCATGAGATTATCAAAAAGGATC
TTCACCTAGATCCTTTTAAATTAAAAATGAAGTTTTAAATCAATCTAAAGTATATATGAGTAAACTTGGT
CTGACAGTTACCAATGCTTAATCAGTGAGGCACCTATCTCAGCGATCTGTCTATTTCGTTCATCCATAGT
TGCCTGACTCCCCGTCGTGTAGATAACTACGATACGGGAGGGCTTACCATCTGGCCCCAGTGCTGCAATG
ATACCGCGAGACCCACGCTCACCGGCTCCAGATTTATCAGCAATAAACCAGCCAGCCGGAAGGGCCGAGC
GCAGAAGTGGTCCTGCAACTTTATCCGCCTCCATCCAGTCTATTAATTGTTGCCGGGAAGCTAGAGTAAG
TAGTTCGCCAGTTAATAGTTTGCGCAACGTTGTTGCCATTGCTGCAGGCATCGTGGTGTCACGCTCGTCG
TTTGGTATGGCTTCATTCAGCTCCGGTTCCCAACGATCAAGGCGAGTTACATGATCCCCCATGTTGTGCA
AAAAAGCGGTTAGCTCCTTCGGTCCTCCGATCGTTGTCAGAAGTAAGTTGGCCGCAGTGTTATCACTCAT
GGTTATGGCAGCACTGCATAATTCTCTTACTGTCATGCCATCCGTAAGATGCTTTTCTGTGACTGGTGAG
TACTCAACCAAGTCATTCTGAGAATAGTGTATGCGGCGACCGAGTTGCTCTTGCCCGGCGTCAATACGGG
ATAATACCGCGCCACATAGCAGAACTTTAAAAGTGCTCATCATTGGAAAACGTTCTTCGGGGCGAAAACT
CTCAAGGATCTTACCGCTGTTGAGATCCAGTTCGATGTAACCCACTCGTGCACCCAACTGATCTTCAGCA
TCTTTTACTTTCACCAGCGTTTCTGGGTGAGCAAAAACAGGAAGGCAAAATGCCGCAAAAAAGGGAATAA
GGGCGACACGGAAATGTTGAATACTCATACTCTTCCTTTTTCAAATTATTGAAGCATTTATCAGGGTTAT
TGTCTCATGAGCGGATACATATTTGAATGTATTTAGAAAAATAAACAAATAGGGGTTCCGCGCACATTTC
CCCGAAAAGTGCCACCTAAATTGTAAGCGTTAATGTGAACCATCACCCT
[91 nt withheld, positions 3690-3780]
G
[124 nt withheld, positions 3782-3905]
CCCATTCGCCAATCCGGATATAGTTCCTCCTTTCAGCAAAAAACCCCTCAAGACCCGTTTAGAGGCCCCA
AGGGGTTATGCTAGTTATTGCTCAGCGGTGGCAGCAGCCAACTCAGCTTCCTTTCGGGCTTTGTTAGCAG
CCGGATCTCAGTGGTGGTGGTGGTGGTGCTCGAGTGCGGCCGCAAGCTTGTCGACGGAGCTCGAATTCGG
ATCCGTTAATGATGATGATGGTGGTGCCCATGGTGATGGTGGGCACTTTGTCCAACCGGTACTTCTCGCT
CTGCCGTCATTGGATAGAGCTGGTATTTGCGTGACAGCATTTGTCCACCATCACGCGTCAATGGTGTCCA
CGAAACCACCGCGCGGTTGCGGTTAGGTCCAATGGTCATCAAGTCGAACGGAATCGAGATATAAAAACCT
TTACTAAAGCCGCCTTCGCCGTAGTCATCTTTAGATACGTTACTGATTGCCGCCCATACCCCTACCGCCA
CGCCGCTGTCAAAGCGTTTGGCGACGTCGATCGTTGCGCCTTTATCTTTTGCCAGATATTGCCCAACGCT
GAGTTTCATCAGTACGCCGTTGAGCGTCGGCGGGTTCCAGTAAGCCGTCACGAAACCTGTGGGTGTGGAA
TAATCGGTGAAGCGCATCATGTTGTCCCAGTCACGTTGCTTCACGTAGTTAACGTCCACACCCAGCGCCC
AGCTGGCATCTAGCGGGCGATAAAGCAGCTCGGAACCGACACCGGCGTACATCGTTTCCAGATAACCGCC
ATACACCTGGCCATAGAAACCATTGCCTAAGTCGGCAAAATAGTTCGCCTGCAAGTTGTTGAGATAAACG
TCATTGCGAACGTAGTCACGGATATGCGTGCGCACGCGGGGGAGGGTAGAGTCCGCGGGTAATAGTGAAG
ACTTAAACTTGTCGTAGTTATTGTAAATATTGGTGAAAATACCGCCATCAAGCAGCAGGTGGTCGGTAAA
CCAGTAGCGGGCGCTGGACATCAGCCCCAGCTGGAACATATAGAAATCTTCCGGGCCGCCCAGCGACTGT
GAAAGTGTTGGGTTGAAAGAGTAGCTAAAGCGATCTTCACGAATACGGTAGCCCCGACCAAAGGCAGAAA
GATCTTCTGCTTCAACACGTTGTTGTTGCAGTTGCTCTGATTTACCAGGCGCTGTACCGGCCAGCTGTTT
GCGCAGGCTGGCTACGTCGGTTTCGGTAGTCACCATCGCCATATGCTCGCGCTTTTGCGTCACGCTAATC
TTCTCAACGCCTTGCGGCAGGTTATTCACCAGAATCCGGTTGGCACGATCGACCGCTTCACGAGAGTCAC
GGTATTTGTATTGCTCACCAGACATATACAGCGTCTTATCGCGCAGCTGAATTTCTGGCGCGTCAAAGCC
CGCGTTATACTTCAGGGCGGTAAGTTGGTTTGCTACCGTGGTGTACTGCAATCCTTCAGATTCAGGCGCA
GGTTGATATGCCGGTTTTGGCGTATCGCGCAGGGCAGGGCGCAGATCGTTGAAATTGGTCCGTAAAGTGA
AACCAAACATCAACGTGTTACCGCGTTCATAACTGAGGTTGAGGTCTGCCCAGCTGGCAGCGCGATAAAC
TGCACCGACGTTGAAATGGCTTGCCTGAGGCAGTTTGCCAGCGAAATCATTCTGGTAATTGTTGCCGTCG
TATTCGAGTTTCAGACGCAGGGGATTCCACGGCGTTTGATACTCAATGCCGCCAAAGATGGAAGCCGGGC
CACGAAAGATATCGCTAAAGCTGATATCGCCCGCATCGTGAGACTCTGCACGATGACAATATTTATCGCT
CACCCGGCAAAACGGGTTGGTAATATTGCCCGCATTACCGGCGTAGCCCCATGCCATCCCGAGGGTGAAA
TCAAATGGCCCCGCTTGCTTGCTGGCCACCAAATATTCACCGTCAAACAGACCCGTACCAGCAATATCAC
GTTTACCAAACGCCACTTGCGGTAGCAAGTAACCTTCTTCCCACAGGCGAAGTTTAAAATCGAAAGATTT
GTCTTTGTATGACTGATCGCCGCTGAAATCTTCCCACTGGCTATATTTGCGTGTGCGCACATCCGTATAA
CGAATGGTGCCTTCCAGCCATGGGAACAGCGCCACGGACGTGGAGTAGAAACGGTATTGATCGTTATCCC
GGTAGTTGACGCTGAATTCACCTTCCGGTGCGATGCGCGCATTTGGCATCTGCAACAATCCTGTGCCGCC
AAAGTCTGATTGCGACGACCCCAGCGGATCCGGGTAGGTTAATACTTCAGCATGACAGGCACTGGAGACG
GCAATGGCCAGGCAGCTTAAAAGATAAGAGTTCTTCTTCATGGGAGAGACTCCTTCTTAAAGTTAAACAA
AATTATTTCTAGAGGGGAATTGTTATCCGCTCACAATTCCCCTATAGTGAGTCGTATTAATTTCGCGGGA
TCGAGATCGATCTCGATCCTCTACGCCGGACGCATCGTGGCCGGCATCACCGGCGCCACAGGTGCGGTTG
CTGGCGCCTATATCGCCGACATCACCGATGGGGAAGATCGGGCTCGCCACTTCGGGCTCATGAGCGCTTG
TTTCGGCGTGGGTATGGTGGCAGGCCCCGTGGCCGGGGGACTGTTGGGCGCCATCTCCTTGCATGCACCA
TTCCTTGCGGCGGCGGTGCTCAACGGCCTCAACCTACTACTGGGCTGCTTCCTAATGCAGGAGTCGCATA
AGGGAGAGCGTCGAGATCCCGGACACCATCGAATGGCGCAAAACCTTTCGCGGTATGGCATGATAGCGCC
CGGAAGAGAGTCAATTCAGGGTGGTGAATGTGAAACCAGTAACGTTATACGATGTCGCAGAGTATGCCGG
TGTCTCTTATCAGACCGTTTCCCGCGTGGTGAACCAGGCCAGCCACGTTTCTGCGAAAACGCGGGAAAAA
GTGGAAGCGGCGATGGCGGAGCTGAATTACATTCCCAACCGCGTGGCACAACAACTGGCGGGCAAACAGT
CGTTGCTGATTGGCGTTGCCACCTCCAGTCTGGCCCTGCACGCGCCGTCGCAAATTGTCGCGGCGATTAA
ATCTCGCGCCGATCAACTGGGTGCCAGCGTGGTGGTGTCGATGGTAGAACGAAGCGGCGTCGAAGCCTGT
AAAGCGGCGGTGCACAATCTTCTCGCGCAACGCGTCAGTGGGCTGATCATTAACTATCCGCTGGATGACC
AGGATGCCATTGCTGTGGAAGCTGCCTGCACTAATGTTCCGGCGTTATTTCTTGATGTCTCTGACCAGAC
ACCCATCAACAGTATTATTTTCTCCCATGAAGACGGTACGCGACTGGGCGTGGAGCATCTGGTCGCATTG
GGTCACCAGCAAATCGCGCTGTTAGCGGGCCCATTAAGTTCTGTCTCGGCGCGTCTGCGTCTGGCTGGCT
Features (pLannotate 1.2.2; 19 found; start..end, strand, type, name):
    495..516     +  protein_bind   CAP binding site: CAP binding activates transcription in the presence of cAMP. E. coli catabolite activator protein
    531..822     +  CDS            TcR (fragment): tetracycline efflux protein; tet; confers resistance to tetracycline
    894..1274    -  CDS            YPB1_ECOLX: Protein predicted: Swiss-Prot protein existence level 4. From Escherichia coli.
   1291..1482    +  CDS            rop: Rop protein, which maintains plasmids at low copy number; rop
   1584..1723    +  misc_feature   bom: basis of mobility region from pBR322
   1909..2497    -  rep_origin     ori: high-copy-number ColE1/pMB1/pBR322/pUC origin of replication
   2668..3528    -  CDS            AmpR: β-lactamase; bla; confers resistance to ampicillin, carbenicillin, and related antibiotics
   3529..3632    -  promoter       AmpR promoter: bla
   3675..3905    -  rep_origin     f1 ori (fragment) (sequence partly withheld): f1 bacteriophage origin of replication; arrow indicates direction of (+) strand synthesis
   3942..3989    -  terminator     T7 terminator: transcription terminator for bacteriophage T7 RNA polymerase
   3997..4046    -  CDS            SET1 (fragment): solubility-enhancement tag derived from T7 phage gene 10B
   4056..4073    -  CDS            9xHis (fragment): 9xHis affinity tag
   4163..6256    -  CDS            gfcD: GFCD_ECOLI - Also known as ymcA. Protein inferred from homology: Swiss-Prot protein existence level 3. From Escherichia coli (strain K12).
   6265..6285    -  RBS            RBS: efficient ribosome binding site from bacteriophage T7 gene 10 (Olins and Rangwala, 1989)
   6301..6325    -  protein_bind   lac operator: The lac repressor binds to the lac operator to inhibit transcription in E. coli. This inhibition can be relieved by adding lactose or isopropyl-β-D-thiogalactopyranoside (IPTG). lac repressor encoded by lacI
   6326..6344    -  promoter       T7 promoter: promoter for bacteriophage T7 RNA polymerase
   6370..6649    +  CDS            TcR (fragment): tetracycline efflux protein; tet; confers resistance to tetracycline
   6657..6734    +  promoter       lacI promoter: lacI
   6735..482     +  CDS            lacI (across the origin): lac repressor; lacI; The lac repressor binds to the lac operator to inhibit transcription in E. coli. This inhibition can be relieved by adding lactose or isopropyl-β-D-thiogalactopyranoside (IPTG).
