[The description below was written by a language model from this plasmid's Addgene catalogue record and pLannotate feature annotations shown in this document.]
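Description:
pMCSG26(gfcD) is a bacterial expression plasmid built on the pMCSG26 backbone, a pET-style ligation-independent cloning vector, for producing the GfcD protein (also called YmcA) of enteropathogenic E. coli E2348/69 O127:H6. It replicates in E. coli from a ColE1/pBR322-type origin accompanied by the rop gene and the bom mobility region, which together indicate a pBR322-like rather than a very high copy configuration, although the record lists copy number as unknown. Selection is by ampicillin through the bla β-lactamase gene and its own promoter. A partial f1 phage origin and short remnants of the tetracycline resistance gene are also annotated; these are backbone leftovers rather than functional markers.

The expression cassette consists of a T7 promoter followed immediately by a lac operator, the efficient T7 gene 10 ribosome binding site, the gfcD open reading frame and a T7 terminator. The plasmid carries lacI with its own promoter, so transcription is repressed until lactose or IPTG is added, and expression requires a host that supplies T7 RNA polymerase. According to the depositor, the product is GfcD residues 1–698 fused at its C terminus to a short linker and a split histidine tag (four histidines, a glycine, then six histidines), catalogued as a 10xHis tag; the automated annotation picks up only part of this as a His-tag fragment. A short fragment annotated as a T7 gene 10B-derived solubility tag lies between the His tag and the terminator and is probably not part of the encoded protein. The depositor and repository sequences differ by three nucleotides in length but show the same feature layout. The construct is intended for expression and affinity purification of GfcD, a group 4 capsule protein studied for its assembly at the outer membrane.
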