Addgene plasmid #176198: pMCSG26(gfcD)
Purpose: gfcD protein expression
Depositing lab: Mark Saper. Depositing organization: University of Michigan. Publication: Escherichia coli O127 group 4 capsule proteins assemble at the outer membrane. Larson MR, Biddle K, Gorman A, Boutom S, Rosenshine I, Saper MA. PLoS One. 2021 Nov 15;16(11):e0259900. doi: 10.1371/journal.pone.0259900. eCollection 2021. PubMed 34780538.
Backbone
  Vector backbone: pMCSG26
  Backbone manufacturer: from William Eschenfeldt
  Vector type: Bacterial Expression
Growth in bacteria
  Bacterial resistance: Ampicillin, 100 μg/mL
  Growth temperature: 37°C
  Growth strain: DH5alpha
  Copy number: Unknown
Gene/Insert
  Gene/Insert name: gfcD (alt name: ymcA)
  Species: E. coli E2348/69 O127:H6
  Promoter: T7
  Tag / fusion protein: 10xHis (C terminal on insert)
  Cloning method: Ligation Independent Cloning
  Sequencing primers: 5′ T7; 3′ T7 Terminator TATGCTAGTTATTGCTCAG
Terms and licenses: Academic/Nonprofit Terms; Industry Terms: Not Available to Industry
Depositor comments: Encodes GfcD(1-698)-SA-HHHH-G-HHHHHH
How to cite: pMCSG26(gfcD) was a gift from Mark Saper (Addgene plasmid # 176198 ; http://n2t.net/addgene:176198 ; RRID:Addgene_176198)
